Addgene plasmid #134812: pED7x10
Purpose: Lenient phage propagation reporter containing pIII-29-TAGA
Depositing lab: Ahmed Badran. Depositing organization: Broad Institute. Publication: Multiplex suppression of four quadruplet codons via tRNA directed evolution. DeBenedictis EA, Carver GD, Chung CZ, Soll D, Badran AH. Nat Commun. 2021 Sep 29;12(1):5706. doi: 10.1038/s41467-021-25948-y. PubMed 34588441.
Backbone
  Vector backbone: KanR. SC101 origin with RepA-E93K mutation; copy # ~27 copies/cell.
  Backbone size w/o insert (bp): 3017
  Total vector size (bp): 4293
  Vector type: Bacterial Expression, Synthetic Biology
Growth in bacteria
  Bacterial resistance: Kanamycin, 50 μg/mL
  Growth temperature: 37°C
  Growth strain: DH5alpha
  Copy number: Low Copy
Gene/Insert
  Gene/Insert name: pIII-29-TAGA
  Insert size (bp): 1275
Terms and licenses: Academic/Nonprofit Terms; Industry Terms: Not Available to Industry
How to cite: pED7x10 was a gift from Ahmed Badran (Addgene plasmid # 134812 ; http://n2t.net/addgene:134812 ; RRID:Addgene_134812)
