[The description below was written by a language model from this plasmid's Addgene catalogue record and pLannotate feature annotations shown in this document.]
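Description:
pED7x10 is a 4,293 bp bacterial expression plasmid built for synthetic biology work in E. coli, serving as a phage propagation reporter (an accessory-type plasmid) in a study on directed evolution of tRNAs that decode quadruplet codons. It replicates from a pSC101 origin supported by the plasmid-encoded Rep101 (RepA) protein. The record notes an E93K mutation in RepA that raises the copy number to roughly 27 per cell, although the plasmid is still catalogued as low copy. Selection is by kanamycin through the aph(3')-Ia aminoglycoside phosphotransferase gene, which lies on the opposite strand to the payload.

The payload is a 1,275 bp M13 gene III insert encoding the minor coat protein pIII, which filamentous phage need to produce infectious progeny. The insert name, pIII-29-TAGA, indicates that the quadruplet codon TAGA has been placed at position 29 of the coding sequence. Full-length pIII should therefore be made only when a suppressor tRNA reads the four-base codon and restores the reading frame. This presumably links the propagation of a gene III-deficient phage carrying a tRNA variant to that tRNA's decoding activity. The "lenient" label suggests a low-stringency selection setting, although the record does not explain what makes it lenient.

Gene III is followed by the bidirectional tonB terminator, and a lambda t0 terminator fragment lies upstream, insulating the cassette. The promoter driving gene III is not annotated or stated. A short segment upstream of gene III is annotated as an sspB fragment, and its role is unclear. The two sequence records, one from the depositor and one from repository sequencing, are the same length and show the same features in the same order, differing only in their start coordinates.
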