Features (pLannotate 1.2.2; 7 found; start..end, strand, type, name):
    355..1305    -  CDS            Rep101: RepA protein needed for replication with the pSC101 origin; rep101
   1353..1575    -  rep_origin     pSC101 ori: low-copy replication origin that requires the Rep101 protein
   2069..2087    +  terminator     lambda t0 terminator (fragment): transcription terminator from phage lambda
   2197..2259    +  CDS            sspB (fragment): SSPB_ECOLI - Experimental evidence at protein level: Swiss-Prot protein existence level 1. Also stimulates degradation of the N-terminus of RseA (residues 1-108, alone or in complex with sigma-E) by ClpX-ClpP in a non-ssrA-mediated fashion. From Escherichia coli (strain K12).
   2374..3648    +  CDS            M13 gene III (sequence partly withheld): pIII; III; minor coat protein
   3675..3706    +  terminator     tonB terminator: bidirectional E. coli tonB-P14 transcription terminator
   3722..244     -  CDS            KanR (across the origin): aminoglycoside phosphotransferase; aph(3')-Ia; confers resistance to kanamycin in bacteria or G418 (Geneticin®) in eukaryotes
>Addgene plasmid #134812 | pED7x10 | depositor full sequence | sequence record 259787 | pED7x10 sequence 4293 bps
GAAGAGGCATAAATTCCGTCAGCCAGTTTAGTCTGACCATCTCATCTGTAACATCATTGGCAACGCTACC
TTTGCCATGTTTCAGAAACAACTCTGGCGCATCGGGCTTCCCATACAATCGATAGATTGTCGCACCTGAT
TGCCCGACATTATCGCGAGCCCATTTATACCCATATAAATCAGCATCCATGTTGGAATTTAATCGCGGCC
TCGAGCAAGACGTTTCCCGTTGAATATGGCTCATAACACCCCTTGTATTACTGTTTATGTAAGCAGACAG
TTTTATTGTTCATGATGATATATTTTTATCTTGTGCAATGTAACATCAGAGATTTTGAAGGCCAAATAGG
CCGTTCAGATCCTTCCGTATTTAGCCAGTATGTTCTCTAGTGTGGTTCGTTGTTTTTGCGTGAGCCATGA
GAACGAACCATTGAGATCATGCTTACTTTGCATGTCACTCAAAAATTTTGCCTCAAAACTGGTGAGCTGA
ATTTTTGCAGTTAAAGCATCGTGTAGTGTTTTTCTTAGTCCGTTACGTAGGTAGGAATCTGATGTAATGG
TTGTTGGTATTTTGTCACCATTCATTTTTATCTGGTTGTTCTCAAGTTCGGTTACGAGATCCATTTGTCT
ATCTAGTTCAACTTGGAAAATCAACGTATCAGTCGGGCGGCCTCGCTTATCAACCACCAATTTCATATTG
CTGTAAGTGTTTAAATCTTTACTTATTGGTTTCAAAACCCATTGGTTAAGCCTTTTAAACTCATGGTAGT
TATTTTCAAGCATTAACATGAACTTAAATTCATCAAGGCTAATCTCTATATTTGCCTTGTGAGTTTTCTT
TTGTGTTAGTTCTTTTAATAACCACTCATAAATCCTCATAGAGTATTTGTTTTCAAAAGACTTAACATGT
TCCAGATTATATTTTATGAATTTTTTTAACTGGAAAAGATAAGGCAATATCTCTTCACTAAAAACTAATT
CTAATTTTTCGCTTGAGAACTTGGCATAGTTTGTCCACTGGAAAATCTTAAAGCCTTTAACCAAAGGATT
CCTGATTTCCACAGTTCTCGTCATCAGCTCTCTGGTTGCTTTAGCTAATACACCATAAGCATTTTCCCTA
CTGATGTTCATCATCTGAGCGTATTGGTTATAAGTGAACGATACCGTCCGTTCTTTCCTTGTAGGGTTTT
CAATCGTGGGGTTGAGTAGTGCCACACAGCATAAAATTAGCTTGGTTTCATGCTCCGTTAAGTCATAGCG
ACTAATCGCTAGTTCATTTGCTTTGAAAACAACTAATTCAGACATACATCTCAATTGGTCTAGGTGATTT
TAATCACTATACCAATTGAGATGGGCTAGTCAATGATAATTACTAGTCCTTTTCCTTTGAGTTGTGGGTA
TCTGTAAATTCTGCTAGACCTTTGCTGGAAAACTTGTAAATTCTGCTAGACCCTCTGTAAATTCCGCTAG
ACCTTTGTGTGTTTTTTTTGTTTATATTCAAGTGGTTATAATTTATAGAATAAAGAAAGAATAAAAAAAG
ATAAAAAGAATAGATCCCAGCCCTGTGTATAACTCACTACTTTAGTCAGTTCCGCAGTATTACAAAAGGA
TGTCGCAAACGCTGTTTGCTCCTCTACAAAACAGACCTTAAAACCCTAAAGGCTTAAGTAGCACCCTCGC
AAGCTCGGGCAAATCGCTGAATATTCCTTTTGTCTCCGACCATCAGGCACCTGAGTCGCTGTCTTTTTCG
TGACATTCAGTTCGCTGCGCTCACGGCTCTGGCAGTGAATGGGGGTAAATGGCACTACAGGCGCCTTTTA
TGGATTCATGCAAGGAAACTACCCATAATACAAGAAAAGCCCGTCACGGGCTTCTCAGGGCGTTTTATGG
CGGGTCTGCTATGTGGTGCTATCTGACTTTTTGCTGTTCAGCAGTTCCTGCCCTCTGATTTTCCAGTCTG
ACCACTTCGGATTATCCCGTGACAGGTCATTCAGACTGGCTAATGCACCCAGTAAGGCAGCGGTATCATC
AACAGGCTTACCCGTCTTACTGTCAAGAGGACATCCGGTTTGTTCAGAACGCTCGGTCTTGCACACCGGG
CGTTTTTTCTTTGTGAGTCCATAGTACACTTGAATAAATAAAAACAGCCGTTGCCAGAAAGAGGCACGGC
TGTTTTTATTTTAGACTTAGGGACCCTCACAGCTAACACCACGTCGTCCCTATCTGCTGCCCTAGGTCTA
TGAGTGGTTGCTGGATAACTTTACGGGCATGCATAAGGCTCGTATAATATATTCAGGGAGACCACAACGG
TTTCCCTCTACAAATAATTTTGTTTAACTTTATATCTGTTATTTTTTAAGGAGGAAAAAAAAA
[83 nt withheld, positions 2374-2456]
TAGA
[98 nt withheld, positions 2461-2558]
A
[92 nt withheld, positions 2560-2651]
TGGTTCT
[206 nt withheld, positions 2659-2864]
G
[176 nt withheld, positions 2866-3041]
CCAATCGTCTGACCTGCCTCAACCTCCTGTC
[82 nt withheld, positions 3073-3154]
GCTCTGAGGGA
[161 nt withheld, positions 3166-3326]
T
[41 nt withheld, positions 3328-3368]
T
[62 nt withheld, positions 3370-3431]
A
[35 nt withheld, positions 3433-3467]
CCTCCCTCAATCGGTTGAATGTCGCCCTTTTGTCTTTGGCGCTGGTAAACCTTACGAGTTCAGTATCGAC
TGCGATAAGATCAACCTGTTCCGC
[50 nt withheld, positions 3562-3611]
T
[36 nt withheld, positions 3613-3648]
ACTTAATTAACGGCACTCCTCAGCCAAGTCAAAAGCCTCCGACCGGAGGCTTTTGACTACATGCCCATGG
CGTTTAGAAAAACTCATCGAGCATCAAATGAAACTGCAATTTATTCATATCAGGATTATCAATACCATAT
TTTTGAAAAAGCCGTTTCTGTAATGAAGGAGAAAACTCACCGAGGCAGTTCCATAGGATGGCAAGATCCT
GGTATCGGTCTGCGATTCCGACTCGTCCAACATCAATACAACCTATTAATTTCCCCTCGTCAAAAATAAG
GTTATCAAGTGAGAAATCACCATGAGTGACGACTGAATCCGGTGAGAATGGCAAAAGCTTATGCATTTCT
TTCCAGACTTGTTCAACAGGCCAGCCATTACGCTCGTCATCAAAATCACTCGCATCAACCAAACCGTTAT
TCATTCGTGATTGCGCCTGAGCGAGACGAAATACGCGATCGCTGTTAAAAGGACAATTACAAACAGGAAT
CGAATGCAACCGGCGCAGGAACACTGCCAGCGCATCAACAATATTTTCACCTGAATCAGGATATTCTTCT
AATACCTGGAATGCTGTTTTCCCGGGGATCGCAGTGGTGAGTAACCATGCATCATCAGGAGTACGGATAA
AATGCTTGATGGTCG
