Features (pLannotate 1.2.2; 7 found; start..end, strand, type, name):
    516..547     +  terminator     tonB terminator: bidirectional E. coli tonB-P14 transcription terminator
    563..1378    -  CDS            KanR: aminoglycoside phosphotransferase; aph(3')-Ia; confers resistance to kanamycin in bacteria or G418 (Geneticin®) in eukaryotes
   1489..2439    -  CDS            Rep101: RepA protein needed for replication with the pSC101 origin; rep101
   2487..2709    -  rep_origin     pSC101 ori: low-copy replication origin that requires the Rep101 protein
   3203..3221    +  terminator     lambda t0 terminator (fragment): transcription terminator from phage lambda
   3331..3393    +  CDS            sspB (fragment): SSPB_ECOLI - Experimental evidence at protein level: Swiss-Prot protein existence level 1. Also stimulates degradation of the N-terminus of RseA (residues 1-108, alone or in complex with sigma-E) by ClpX-ClpP in a non-ssrA-mediated fashion. From Escherichia coli (strain K12).
   3508..489     +  CDS            M13 gene III (across the origin) (sequence partly withheld): pIII; III; minor coat protein
>Addgene plasmid #134812 | pED7x10 | addgene full sequence | sequence record 263774 | Addgene NGS Result
GAGGGA
[161 nt withheld, positions 7-167]
T
[41 nt withheld, positions 169-209]
T
[62 nt withheld, positions 211-272]
A
[35 nt withheld, positions 274-308]
CCTCCCTCAATCGGTTGAATGTCGCCCTTTTGTCTTTGGCGCTGGTAAACCTTACGAGTTCAGTATCGAC
TGCGATAAGATCAACCTGTTCCGC
[50 nt withheld, positions 403-452]
T
[36 nt withheld, positions 454-489]
ACTTAATTAACGGCACTCCTCAGCCAAGTCAAAAGCCTCCGACCGGAGGCTTTTGACTACATGCCCATGG
CGTTTAGAAAAACTCATCGAGCATCAAATGAAACTGCAATTTATTCATATCAGGATTATCAATACCATAT
TTTTGAAAAAGCCGTTTCTGTAATGAAGGAGAAAACTCACCGAGGCAGTTCCATAGAATGGCAAGATCCT
GGTATCGGTCTGCGATTCCGACTCGTCCAACATCAATACAACCTATTAATTTCCCCTCGTCAAAAATAAG
GTTATCAAGTGAGAAATCACCATGAGTGACGACTGAATCCGGTGAGAATGGCAAAAGCTTATGCATTTCT
TTCCAGACTTGTTCAACAGGCCAGCCATTACGCTCGTCATCAAAATCACTCGCATCAACCAAACCGTTAT
TCATTCGTGATTGCGCCTGAGCGAGACGAAATACGCGATCGCTGTTAAAAGGACAATTACAAACAGGAAT
CGAATGCAACCGGCGCAGGAACACTGCCAGCGCATCAACAATATTTTCACCTGAATCAGGATATTCTTCT
AATACCTGGAATGCTGTTTTCCCGGGGATCGCAGTGGTGAGTAACCATGCATCATCAGGAGTACGGATAA
AATGCTTGATGGTCGGAAGAGGCATAAATTCCGTCAGCCAGTTTAGTCTGACCATCTCATCTGTAACATC
ATTGGCAACGCTACCTTTGCCATGTTTCAGAAACAACTCTGGCGCATCGGGCTTCCCATACAATCGATAG
ATTGTCGCACCTGATTGCCCGACATTATCGCGAGCCCATTTATACCCATATAAATCAGCATCCATGTTGG
AATTTAATCGCGGCCTCGAGCAAGACGTTTCCCGTTGAATATGGCTCATAACACCCCTTGTATTACTGTT
TATGTAAGCAGACAGTTTTATTGTTCATGATGATATATTTTTATCTTGTGCAATGTAACATCAGAGATTT
TGAAGGCCAAATAGGCCGTTCAGATCCTTCCGTATTTAGCCAGTATGTTCTCTAGTGTGGTTCGTTGTTT
TTGCGTGAGCCATGAGAACGAACCATTGAGATCATGCTTACTTTGCATGTCACTCAAAAATTTTGCCTCA
AAACTGGTGAGCTGAATTTTTGCAGTTAAAGCATCGTGTAGTGTTTTTCTTAGTCCGTTACGTAGGTAGG
AATCTGATGTAATGGTTGTTGGTATTTTGTCACCATTCATTTTTATCTGGTTGTTCTCAAGTTCGGTTAC
GAGATCCATTTGTCTATCTAGTTCAACTTGGAAAATCAACGTATCAGTCGGGCGGCCTCGCTTATCAACC
ACCAATTTCATATTGCTGTAAGTGTTTAAATCTTTACTTATTGGTTTCAAAACCCATTGGTTAAGCCTTT
TAAACTCATGGTAGTTATTTTCAAGCATTAACATGAACTTAAATTCATCAAGGCTAATCTCTATATTTGC
CTTGTGAGTTTTCTTTTGTGTTAGTTCTTTTAATAACCACTCATAAATCCTCATAGAGTATTTGTTTTCA
AAAGACTTAACATGTTCCAGATTATATTTTATGAATTTTTTTAACTGGAAAAGATAAGGCAATATCTCTT
CACTAAAAACTAATTCTAATTTTTCGCTTGAGAACTTGGCATAGTTTGTCCACTGGAAAATCTTAAAGCC
TTTAACCAAAGGATTCCTGATTTCCACAGTTCTCGTCATCAGCTCTCTGGTTGCTTTAGCTAATACACCA
TAAGCATTTTCCCTACTGATGTTCATCATCTGAGCGTATTGGTTATAAGTGAACGATACCGTCCGTTCTT
TCCTTGTAGGGTTTTCAATCGTGGGGTTGAGTAGTGCCACACAGCATAAAATTAGCTTGGTTTCATGCTC
CGTTAAGTCATAGCGACTAATCGCTAGTTCATTTGCTTTGAAAACAACTAATTCAGACATACATCTCAAT
TGGTCTAGGTGATTTTAATCACTATACCAATTGAGATGGGCTAGTCAATGATAATTACTAGTCCTTTTCC
TTTGAGTTGTGGGTATCTGTAAATTCTGCTAGACCTTTGCTGGAAAACTTGTAAATTCTGCTAGACCCTC
TGTAAATTCCGCTAGACCTTTGTGTGTTTTTTTTGTTTATATTCAAGTGGTTATAATTTATAGAATAAAG
AAAGAATAAAAAAAGATAAAAAGAATAGATCCCAGCCCTGTGTATAACTCACTACTTTAGTCAGTTCCGC
AGTATTACAAAAGGATGTCGCAAACGCTGTTTGCTCCTCTACAAAACAGACCTTAAAACCCTAAAGGCTT
AAGTAGCACCCTCGCAAGCTCGGGCAAATCGCTGAATATTCCTTTTGTCTCCGACCATCAGGCACCTGAG
TCGCTGTCTTTTTCGTGACATTCAGTTCGCTGCGCTCACGGCTCTGGCAGTGAATGGGGGTAAATGGCAC
TACAGGCGCCTTTTATGGATTCATGCAAGGAAACTACCCATAATACAAGAAAAGCCCGTCACGGGCTTCT
CAGGGCGTTTTATGGCGGGTCTGCTATGTGGTGCTATCTGACTTTTTGCTGTTCAGCAGTTCCTGCCCTC
TGATTTTCCAGTCTGACCACTTCGGATTATCCCGTGACAGGTCATTCAGACTGGCTAATGCACCCAGTAA
GGCAGCGGTATCATCAACAGGCTTACCCGTCTTACTGTCAAGAGGACATCCGGTTTGTTCAGAACGCTCG
GTCTTGCACACCGGGCGTTTTTTCTTTGTGAGTCCATAGTACACTTGAATAAATAAAAACAGCCGTTGCC
AGAAAGAGGCACGGCTGTTTTTATTTTAGACTTAGGGACCCTCACAGCTAACACCACGTCGTCCCTATCT
GCTGCCCTAGGTCTATGAGTGGTTGCTGGATAACTTTACGGGCATGCATAAGGCTCGTATAATATATTCA
GGGAGACCACAACGGTTTCCCTCTACAAATAATTTTGTTTAACTTTATATCTGTTATTTTTTAAGGAGGA
AAAAAAAA
[83 nt withheld, positions 3508-3590]
TAGA
[98 nt withheld, positions 3595-3692]
A
[92 nt withheld, positions 3694-3785]
TGGTTCT
[206 nt withheld, positions 3793-3998]
G
[176 nt withheld, positions 4000-4175]
CCAATCGTCTGACCTGCCTCAACCTCCTGTC
[82 nt withheld, positions 4207-4288]
GCTCT
